>Addgene plasmid #140272 | pBoxCDGC-KMet-EGFP | addgene full sequence | sequence record 312942 | Addgene NGS Result
CGTTACATAACTTACGGTAAATGGCCCGCCTGGCTGACCGCCCAACGACCCCCGCCCATTGACGTCAATA
ATGACGTATGTTCCCATAGTAACGCCAATAGGGACTTTCCATTGACGTCAATGGGTGGAGTATTTACGGT
AAACTGCCCACTTGGCAGTACATCAAGTGTATCATATGCCAAGTACGCCCCCTATTGACGTCAATGACGG
TAAATGGCCCGCCTGGCATTATGCCCAGTACATGACCTTATGGGACTTTCCTACTTGGCAGTACATCTAC
GTATTAGTCATCGCTATTACCATGGTGATGCGGTTTTGGCAGTACATCAATGGGCGTGGATAGCGGTTTG
ACTCACGGGGATTTCCAAGTCTCCACCCCATTGACGTCAATGGGAGTTTGTTTTGGCACCAAAATCAACG
GGACTTTCCAAAATGTCGTAACAACTCCGCCCCATTGACGCAAATGGGCGGTAGGCGTGTACGGTGGGAG
GTCTATATAAGCAGAGCTGGTTTAGTGAACCGTCAGATCCGCTAGCGCTACCGGACTCAGATCTGGGGCG
TGATCCGAAAGGTGACCCGGATCCACCGGTCGCCACCATGGTGAGCAAGGGCGAGGAGCTGTTCACCGGG
GTGGTGCCCATCCTGGTCGAGCTGGACGGCGACGTAAACGGCCACAAGTTCAGCGTGTCCGGCGAGGGCG
AGGGCGATGCCACCTACGGCAAGCTGACCCTGAAGTTCATCTGCACCACCGGCAAGCTGCCCGTGCCCTG
GCCCACCCTCGTGACCACCCTGACCTACGGCGTGCAGTGCTTCAGCCGCTACCCCGACCACATGAAGCAG
CACGACTTCTTCAAGTCCGCCATGCCCGAAGGCTACGTCCAGGAGCGCACCATCTTCTTCAAGGACGACG
GCAACTACAAGACCCGCGCCGAGGTGAAGTTCGAGGGCGACACCCTGGTGAACCGCATCGAGCTGAAGGG
CATCGACTTCAAGGAGGACGGCAACATCCTGGGGCACAAGCTGGAGTACAACTACAACAGCCACAACGTC
TATATCATGGCCGACAAGCAGAAGAACGGCATCAAGGTGAACTTCAAGATCCGCCACAACATCGAGGACG
GCAGCGTGCAGCTCGCCGACCACTACCAGCAGAACACCCCCATCGGCGACGGCCCCGTGCTGCTGCCCGA
CAACCACTACCTGAGCACCCAGTCCGCCCTGAGCAAAGACCCCAACGAGAAGCGCGATCACATGGTCCTG
CTGGAGTTCGTGACCGCCGCCGGGATCACTCTCGGCATGGACGAGCTGTACAAGTAAAGCGGCCGCGACT
CTAGATCATAATCAGCCATACCACATTTGTAGAGGTTTTACTTGCTTTAAAAAACCTCCCACACCTCCCC
CTGAACCTGAAACATAAAATGAATGCAATTGTTGTTGTTAACTTGTTTATTGCAGCTTATAATGGTTACA
AATAAAGCAATAGCATCACAAATTTCACAAATAAAGCATTTTTTTCACTGCATTCTAGTTGTGGTTTGTC
CAAACTCATCAATGTATCTTAAGGCGTAAATTGTAAGCGTTAATATTTTGTTAAAATTCGCGTTAAATTT
TTGTTAAATCAGCTCATTTTTTAACCAATAGGCCGAAATCGGCAAAATCCCTTATAAATCAAAAGAATAG
ACCGAGATAGGGT
[37 nt withheld, positions 1694-1730]
AAAGAACGTGGACTCCAACGTCAAAGG
[49 nt withheld, positions 1758-1806]
T
[91 nt withheld, positions 1808-1898]
G
[124 nt withheld, positions 1900-2023]
CAGGTGGCACTTTTCGGGGAAATGTGCGCGGAACCCCTATTTGTTTATTTTTCTAAATACATTCAAATAT
GTATCCGCTCATGAGACAATAACCCTGATAAATGCTTCAATAATATTGAAAAAGGAAGAGTCCTGAGGCG
GAAAGAACCAGCTGTGGAATGTGTGTCAGTTAGGGTGTGGAAAGTCCCCAGGCTCCCCAGCAGGCAGAAG
TATGCAAAGCATGCATCTCAATTAGTCAGCAACCAGGTGTGGAAAGTCCCCAGGCTCCCCAGCAGGCAGA
AGTATGCAAAGCATGCATCTCAATTAGTCAGCAACCATAGTCCCGCCCCTAACTCCGCCCATCCCGCCCC
TAACTCCGCCCAGTTCCGCCCATTCTCCGCCCCATGGCTGACTAATTTTTTTTATTTATGCAGAGGCCGA
GGCCGCCTCGGCCTCTGAGCTATTCCAGAAGTAGTGAGGAGGCTTTTTTGGAGGCCTAGGCTTTTGCAAA
GATCGATCAAGAGACAGGATGAGGATCGTTTCGCATGATTGAACAAGATGGATTGCACGCAGGTTCTCCG
GCCGCTTGGGTGGAGAGGCTATTCGGCTATGACTGGGCACAACAGACAATCGGCTGCTCTGATGCCGCCG
TGTTCCGGCTGTCAGCGCAGGGGCGCCCGGTTCTTTTTGTCAAGACCGACCTGTCCGGTGCCCTGAATGA
ACTGCAAGACGAGGCAGCGCGGCTATCGTGGCTGGCCACGACGGGCGTTCCTTGCGCAGCTGTGCTCGAC
GTTGTCACTGAAGCGGGAAGGGACTGGCTGCTATTGGGCGAAGTGCCGGGGCAGGATCTCCTGTCATCTC
ACCTTGCTCCTGCCGAGAAAGTATCCATCATGGCTGATGCAATGCGGCGGCTGCATACGCTTGATCCGGC
TACCTGCCCATTCGACCACCAAGCGAAACATCGCATCGAGCGAGCACGTACTCGGATGGAAGCCGGTCTT
GTCGATCAGGATGATCTGGACGAAGAGCATCAGGGGCTCGCGCCAGCCGAACTGTTCGCCAGGCTCAAGG
CGAGCATGCCCGACGGCGAGGATCTCGTCGTGACCCATGGCGATGCCTGCTTGCCGAATATCATGGTGGA
AAATGGCCGCTTTTCTGGATTCATCGACTGTGGCCGGCTGGGTGTGGCGGACCGCTATCAGGACATAGCG
TTGGCTACCCGTGATATTGCTGAAGAGCTTGGCGGCGAATGGGCTGACCGCTTCCTCGTGCTTTACGGTA
TCGCCGCTCCCGATTCGCAGCGCATCGCCTTCTATCGCCTTCTTGACGAGTTCTTCTGAGCGGGACTCTG
GGGTTCGAAATGACCGACCAAGCGACGCCCAACCTGCCATCACGAGATTTCGATTCCACCGCCGCCTTCT
ATGAAAGGTTGGGCTTCGGAATCGTTTTCCGGGACGCCGGCTGGATGATCCTCCAGCGCGGGGATCTCAT
GCTGGAGTTCTTCGCCCACCCTAGGGGGAGGCTAACTGAAACACGGAAGGAGACAATACCGGAAGGAACC
CGCGCTATGACGGCAATAAAAAGACAGAATAAAACGCACGGTGTTGGGTCGTTTGTTCATAAACGCGGGG
TTCGGTCCCAGGGCTGGCACTCTGTCGATACCCCACCGAGACCCCATTGGGGCCAATACGCCCGCGTTTC
TTCCTTTTCCCCACCCCACCCCCCAAGTTCGGGTGAAGGCCCAGGGCTCGCAGCCAACGTCGGGGCGGCA
GGCCCTGCCATAGCCTCAGGTTACTCATATATACTTTAGATTGATTTAAAACTTCATTTTTAATTTAAAA
GGATCTAGGTGAAGATCCTTTTTGATAATCTCATGACCAAAATCCCTTAACGTGAGTTTTCGTTCCACTG
AGCGTCAGACCCCGTAGAAAAGATCAAAGGATCTTCTTGAGATCCTTTTTTTCTGCGCGTAATCTGCTGC
TTGCAAACAAAAAAACCACCGCTACCAGCGGTGGTTTGTTTGCCGGATCAAGAGCTACCAACTCTTTTTC
CGAAGGTAACTGGCTTCAGCAGAGCGCAGATACCAAATACTGTTCTTCTAGTGTAGCCGTAGTTAGGCCA
CCACTTCAAGAACTCTGTAGCACCGCCTACATACCTCGCTCTGCTAATCCTGTTACCAGTGGCTGCTGCC
AGTGGCGATAAGTCGTGTCTTACCGGGTTGGACTCAAGACGATAGTTACCGGATAAGGCGCAGCGGTCGG
GCTGAACGGGGGGTTCGTGCACACAGCCCAGCTTGGAGCGAACGACCTACACCGAACTGAGATACCTACA
GCGTGAGCTATGAGAAAGCGCCACGCTTCCCGAAGGGAGAAAGGCGGACAGGTATCCGGTAAGCGGCAGG
GTCGGAACAGGAGAGCGCACGAGGGAGCTTCCAGGGGGAAACGCCTGGTATCTTTATAGTCCTGTCGGGT
TTCGCCACCTCTGACTTGAGCGTCGATTTTTGTGATGCTCGTCAGGGGGGCGGAGCCTATGGAAAAACGC
CAGCAACGCGGCCTTTTTACGGTTCCTGGCCTTTTGCTGGCCTTTTGCTCACATGTTCTTTCCTGCGTTA
TCCCCTGATTCTGTGGATAACCGTATTACCGCCATGCATTAGTTATTAATAGTAATCAATTACGGGGTCA
TTAGTTCATAGCCCATATATGGAGTTCCG
Features (pLannotate 1.2.2; 15 found; start..end, strand, type, name):
      1..304     +  enhancer       CMV enhancer: human cytomegalovirus immediate early enhancer
    305..508     +  promoter       CMV promoter: human cytomegalovirus (CMV) immediate early promoter
    531..554     +  misc_feature   MCS (fragment): multiple cloning site
    598..1317    +  CDS            EGFP: the original enhanced GFP (Yang et al., 1996) mammalian codon-optimized
   1334..1417    +  CDS            large T antigen (fragment): large T antigen from SV40 (simian virus 40)
   1440..1561    +  polyA_signal   SV40 poly(A) signal: SV40 polyadenylation signal
   1595..2023    -  rep_origin     f1 ori (sequence partly withheld): f1 bacteriophage origin of replication; arrow indicates direction of (+) strand synthesis
   2050..2154    +  promoter       AmpR promoter: bla
   2156..2513    +  promoter       SV40 promoter: SV40 enhancer and early promoter
   2548..3342    +  CDS            NeoR/KanR: aminoglycoside phosphotransferase from Tn5; aph(3')-II (or nptII); confers resistance to neomycin, kanamycin, and G418 (Geneticin®)
   3363..3515    +  CDS            ble (fragment): BLE_KLEPN - Experimental evidence at protein level: Swiss-Prot protein existence level 1. Binding protein with a strong affinity to the bleomycin family of antibiotics. Binds to CL990; an antimitotic-antibiotic compound. From Klebsiella pneumoniae.
   3574..3621    +  polyA_signal   HSV TK poly(A) signal: herpes simplex virus thymidine kinase polyadenylation signal (Cole and Stacy, 1985)
   3712..3728    -  polyA_signal   bGH poly(A) signal (fragment): bovine growth hormone polyadenylation signal
   3950..4538    +  rep_origin     ori: high-copy-number ColE1/pMB1/pBR322/pUC origin of replication
   4653..4712    +  enhancer       CMV enhancer (fragment): human cytomegalovirus immediate early enhancer
