[The description below was written by a language model from this plasmid's Addgene catalogue record and pLannotate feature annotations shown in this document.]
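Description:
pBoxCDGC-KMet-EGFP (alternative name p1-boxC/D-EGFP) is a mammalian expression and synthetic-biology reporter plasmid built on the Clontech pEGFP-N1 backbone. The sequenced record is about 4.7 kb. It replicates at high copy in E. coli through a ColE1/pUC-type origin and also carries an f1 phage origin. A single Tn5 aminoglycoside phosphotransferase gene (NeoR/KanR) serves both hosts. A bacterial bla-type promoter drives it for kanamycin selection in bacteria, and the SV40 enhancer/early promoter, paired with an HSV TK polyadenylation signal, drives it for G418 selection in mammalian cells. The short hits to ble, the bGH poly(A) signal and SV40 large T antigen are partial fragment matches within the backbone rather than functional elements.

The expression unit consists of the human CMV immediate-early enhancer and promoter, a remnant of the multiple cloning site, the codon-optimised EGFP coding sequence and the SV40 poly(A) signal. The recorded insert is a synthetic box C/D element, an RNA kink-turn motif that is bound by the archaeal ribosomal protein L7Ae. The feature table does not annotate this motif. The only unannotated stretch in the cassette lies between the MCS fragment and the start of EGFP, so the motif probably sits in the 5′ region of the transcript, but the record does not give its exact position or explain the "GC" and "KMet" parts of the name.

According to the stated purpose, the plasmid is an L7Ae-dependent translational repression reporter. When L7Ae is supplied from a separate construct, it binds the kink-turn in the EGFP mRNA to form an RNP that blocks translation, and the drop in fluorescence reports this OFF switch. It is used in designing RNP-based translational regulators and synthetic gene circuits in mammalian cells.
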