Addgene plasmid #140272: pBoxCDGC-KMet-EGFP
Purpose: L7Ae-dependent translational repression
Depositing lab: Hirohide Saito. Depositing organization: Kyoto University, Center for iPS Cell Research and Application. Publication: Synthetic translational regulation by an L7Ae-kink-turn RNP switch. Saito H, Kobayashi T, Hara T, Fujita Y, Hayashi K, Furushima R, Inoue T. Nat Chem Biol. 2010 Jan;6(1):71-8. doi: 10.1038/nchembio.273. Epub 2009 Dec 13. PubMed 20016495.
Backbone
  Vector backbone: pEGFP-N1
  Backbone manufacturer: Clontech
  Vector type: Mammalian Expression, Synthetic Biology
  Selectable markers: Neomycin (select with G418)
Growth in bacteria
  Bacterial resistance: Kanamycin, 50 μg/mL
  Growth temperature: 37°C
  Growth strain: DH5alpha
  Copy number: High Copy
Gene/Insert
  Gene/Insert name: BoxCD
  Species: Synthetic
  Promoter: CMV
  Cloning method: Unknown
  Sequencing primers: 5′ CMV Forward; 3′ CTTTATTTGTAACCATTATAAGCTGC
Terms and licenses: Academic/Nonprofit Terms; Industry Terms: Not Available to Industry
Depositor comments: Alternative name: p1-boxC/D-EGFP
How to cite: pBoxCDGC-KMet-EGFP was a gift from Hirohide Saito (Addgene plasmid # 140272 ; http://n2t.net/addgene:140272 ; RRID:Addgene_140272)
